>Addgene plasmid #170961 | EF1A_Hygro_P2A_RUNX1_N109Y_Barcode | addgene full sequence | sequence record 336088 | Addgene NGS Result
AACCAGAGCGACGTGGTGGAGGCCGAGGGCAGCCACAGCAACTCCCCCACCAACATGGCGCCCTCCGCGC
GCCTGGAGGAGGCCGTGTGGAGGCCCTACTGACTAGCTAAGTTAGAACTATTTCCTGGCTGTTACGCGTA
ATGTTCATACCTACTGACGGGCTTGTTAAACAGTGAACCGCCCGCCCCACGACCCGCAGCGCCCGACCGA
AAGGAGCGCACGACCCCATGCATCGAACAAAAGAAAAGGGGGGACTGGAAGGGCTAATTCACTCCCAACG
AAGACAAGATATCATAACTTCGTATAGCATACATTATACGAAGTTATCGTCTAGCTGGTCCGGACTGTAC
TGGGTCTCTCTGGTTAGACCAGATCTGAGCCTGGGAGCTCTCTGGCTAACTAGGGAACCCACTGCTTAAG
CCTCAATAAAGCTTGCCTTGAGTGCTTCAAGTAGTGTGTGCCCGTCTGTTGTGTGACTCTGGTAACTAGA
GATCCCTCAGACCCTTTTAGTCAGTGTGGAAAATCTCTAGCAGGGCCCGTTTAAACCCGCTGATCAGCCT
CGACTGTGCCTTCTAGTTGCCAGCCATCTGTTGTTTGCCCCTCCCCCGTGCCTTCCTTGACCCTGGAAGG
TGCCACTCCCACTGTCCTTTCCTAATAAAATGAGGAAATTGCATCGCATTGTCTGAGTAGGTGTCATTCT
ATTCTGGGGGGTGGGGTGGGGCAGGACAGCAAGGGGGAGGATTGGGAAGACAATAGCAGGCATGCTGGGG
ATGCGGTGGGCTCTATGGCTTCTGAGGCGGAAAGAACCAGCTGGGGCTCTAGGGGGTATCCCC
[124 nt withheld, positions 834-957]
C
[91 nt withheld, positions 959-1049]
A
[49 nt withheld, positions 1051-1099]
CCTTTGACGTTGGAGTCCACGTTCTTT
[37 nt withheld, positions 1127-1163]
ACCCTATCTCGGTCTATTCTTTTGATTTATAAGGGATTTTGCCGATTTCGGCCTATTGGTTAAAAAATGA
GCTGATTTAACAAAAATTTAACGCGAATTAATTCTGTGGAATGTGTGTCAGTTAGGGTGTGGAAAGTCCC
CAGGCTCCCCAGCAGGCAGAAGTATGCAAAGCATGCATCTCAATTAGTCAGCAACCAGGTGTGGAAAGTC
CCCAGGCTCCCCAGCAGGCAGAAGTATGCAAAGCATGCATCTCAATTAGTCAGCAACCATAGTCCCGCCC
CTAACTCCGCCCATCCCGCCCCTAACTCCGCCCAGTTCCGCCCATTCTCCGCCCCATGGCTGACTAATTT
TTTTTATTTATGCAGAGGCCGAGGCCGCCTCTGCCTCTGAGCTATTCCAGAAGTAGTGAGGAGGCTTTTT
TGGAGGCCTAGGCTTTTGCAAAAAGCTCCCGGGAGCTTGTATATCCATTTTCGGATCTGATCAGCACGTG
TTGACAATTAATCATCGGCATAGTATATCGGCATAGTATAATACGACAAGGTGAGGAACTAAACCATGGC
CAAGTTGACCAGTGCCGTTCCGGTGCTCACCGCGCGCGACGTCGCCGGAGCGGTCGAGTTCTGGACCGAC
CGGCTCGGGTTCTCCCGGGACTTCGTGGAGGACGACTTCGCCGGTGTGGTCCGGGACGACGTGACCCTGT
TCATCAGCGCGGTCCAGGACCAGGTGGTGCCGGACAACACCCTGGCCTGGGTGTGGGTGCGCGGCCTGGA
CGAGCTGTACGCCGAGTGGTCGGAGGTCGTGTCCACGAACTTCCGGGACGCCTCCGGGCCGGCCATGACC
GAGATCGGCGAGCAGCCGTGGGGGCGGGAGTTCGCCCTGCGCGACCCGGCCGGCAACTGCGTGCACTTCG
TGGCCGAGGAGCAGGACTGACACGTGCTACGAGATTTCGATTCCACCGCCGCCTTCTATGAAAGGTTGGG
CTTCGGAATCGTTTTCCGGGACGCCGGCTGGATGATCCTCCAGCGCGGGGATCTCATGCTGGAGTTCTTC
GCCCACCCCAACTTGTTTATTGCAGCTTATAATGGTTACAAATAAAGCAATAGCATCACAAATTTCACAA
ATAAAGCATTTTTTTCACTGCATTCTAGTTGTGGTTTGTCCAAACTCATCAATGTATCTTATCATGTCTG
TATACCGTCGACCTCTAGCTAGAGCTTGGCGTAATCATGGTCATAGCTGTTTCCTGTGTGAAATTGTTAT
CCGCTCACAATTCCACACAACATACGAGCCGGAAGCATAAAGTGTAAAGCCTGGGGTGCCTAATGAGTGA
GCTAACTCACATTAATTGCGTTGCGCTCACTGCCCGCTTTCCAGTCGGGAAACCTGTCGTGCCAGCTGCA
TTAATGAATCGGCCAACGCGCGGGGAGAGGCGGTTTGCGTATTGGGCGCTCTTCCGCTTCCTCGCTCACT
GACTCGCTGCGCTCGGTCGTTCGGCTGCGGCGAGCGGTATCAGCTCACTCAAAGGCGGTAATACGGTTAT
CCACAGAATCAGGGGATAACGCAGGAAAGAACATGTGAGCAAAAGGCCAGCAAAAGGCCAGGAACCGTAA
AAAGGCCGCGTTGCTGGCGTTTTTCCATAGGCTCCGCCCCCCTGACGAGCATCACAAAAATCGACGCTCA
AGTCAGAGGTGGCGAAACCCGACAGGACTATAAAGATACCAGGCGTTTCCCCCTGGAAGCTCCCTCGTGC
GCTCTCCTGTTCCGACCCTGCCGCTTACCGGATACCTGTCCGCCTTTCTCCCTTCGGGAAGCGTGGCGCT
TTCTCATAGCTCACGCTGTAGGTATCTCAGTTCGGTGTAGGTCGTTCGCTCCAAGCTGGGCTGTGTGCAC
GAACCCCCCGTTCAGCCCGACCGCTGCGCCTTATCCGGTAACTATCGTCTTGAGTCCAACCCGGTAAGAC
ACGACTTATCGCCACTGGCAGCAGCCACTGGTAACAGGATTAGCAGAGCGAGGTATGTAGGCGGTGCTAC
AGAGTTCTTGAAGTGGTGGCCTAACTACGGCTACACTAGAAGAACAGTATTTGGTATCTGCGCTCTGCTG
AAGCCAGTTACCTTCGGAAAAAGAGTTGGTAGCTCTTGATCCGGCAAACAAACCACCGCTGGTAGCGGTG
GTTTTTTTGTTTGCAAGCAGCAGATTACGCGCAGAAAAAAAGGATCTCAAGAAGATCCTTTGATCTTTTC
TACGGGGTCTGACGCTCAGTGGAACGAAAACTCACGTTAAGGGATTTTGGTCATGAGATTATCAAAAAGG
ATCTTCACCTAGATCCTTTTAAATTAAAAATGAAGTTTTAAATCAATCTAAAGTATATATGAGTAAACTT
GGTCTGACAGTTACCAATGCTTAATCAGTGAGGCACCTATCTCAGCGATCTGTCTATTTCGTTCATCCAT
AGTTGCCTGACTCCCCGTCGTGTAGATAACTACGATACGGGAGGGCTTACCATCTGGCCCCAGTGCTGCA
ATGATACCGCGAGACCCACGCTCACCGGCTCCAGATTTATCAGCAATAAACCAGCCAGCCGGAAGGGCCG
AGCGCAGAAGTGGTCCTGCAACTTTATCCGCCTCCATCCAGTCTATTAATTGTTGCCGGGAAGCTAGAGT
AAGTAGTTCGCCAGTTAATAGTTTGCGCAACGTTGTTGCCATTGCTACAGGCATCGTGGTGTCACGCTCG
TCGTTTGGTATGGCTTCATTCAGCTCCGGTTCCCAACGATCAAGGCGAGTTACATGATCCCCCATGTTGT
GCAAAAAAGCGGTTAGCTCCTTCGGTCCTCCGATCGTTGTCAGAAGTAAGTTGGCCGCAGTGTTATCACT
CATGGTTATGGCAGCACTGCATAATTCTCTTACTGTCATGCCATCCGTAAGATGCTTTTCTGTGACTGGT
GAGTACTCAACCAAGTCATTCTGAGAATAGTGTATGCGGCGACCGAGTTGCTCTTGCCCGGCGTCAATAC
GGGATAATACCGCGCCACATAGCAGAACTTTAAAAGTGCTCATCATTGGAAAACGTTCTTCGGGGCGAAA
ACTCTCAAGGATCTTACCGCTGTTGAGATCCAGTTCGATGTAACCCACTCGTGCACCCAACTGATCTTCA
GCATCTTTTACTTTCACCAGCGTTTCTGGGTGAGCAAAAACAGGAAGGCAAAATGCCGCAAAAAAGGGAA
TAAGGGCGACACGGAAATGTTGAATACTCATACTCTTCCTTTTTCAATATTATTGAAGCATTTATCAGGG
TTATTGTCTCATGAGCGGATACATATTTGAATGTATTTAGAAAAATAAACAAATAGGGGTTCCGCGCACA
TTTCCCCGAAAAGTGCCACCTGACGTCGACGGATCGGGAGATCTCCCGATCCCCTATGGTGCACTCTCAG
TACAATCTGCTCTGATGCCGCATAGTTAAGCCAGTATCTGCTCCCTGCTTGTGTGTTGGAGGTCGCTGAG
TAGTGCGCGAGCAAAATTTAAGCTACAACAAGGCAAGGCTTGACCGACAATTGCATGAAGAATCTGCTTA
GGGTTAGGCGTTTTGCGCTGCTTCGCGATGTACGGGCCAGATATACGCGTTGACATTGATTATTGACTAG
TTATTAATAGTAATCAATTACGGGGTCATTAGTTCATAGCCCATATATGGAGTTCCGCGTTACATAACTT
ACGGTAAATGGCCCGCCTGGCTGACCGCCCAACGACCCCCGCCCATTGACGTCAATAATGACGTATGTTC
CCATAGTAACGCCAATAGGGACTTTCCATTGACGTCAATGGGTGGAGTATTTACGGTAAACTGCCCACTT
GGCAGTACATCAAGTGTATCATATGCCAAGTACGCCCCCTATTGACGTCAATGACGGTAAATGGCCCGCC
TGGCATTATGCCCAGTACATGACCTTATGGGACTTTCCTACTTGGCAGTACATCTACGTATTAGTCATCG
CTATTACCATGGTGATGCGGTTTTGGCAGTACATCAATGGGCGTGGATAGCGGTTTGACTCACGGGGATT
TCCAAGTCTCCACCCCATTGACGTCAATGGGAGTTTGTTTTGGCACCAAAATCAACGGGACTTTCCAAAA
TGTCGTAACAACTCCGCCCCATTGACGCAAATGGGCGGTAGGCGTGTACGGTGGGAGGTCTATATAAGCA
GCGCGTTTTGCCTGTACTGGGTCTCTCTGGTTAGACCAGATCTGAGCCTGGGAGCTCTCTGGCTAACTAG
GGAACCCACTGCTTAAGCCTCAATAAAGCTTGCCTTGAGTGCTTCAAGTAGTGTGTGCCCGTCTGTTGTG
TGACTCTGGTAACTAGAGATCCCTCAGACCCTTTTAGTCAGTGTGGAAAATCTCTAGCAGTGGCGCCCGA
ACAGGGACTTGAAAGCGAAAGGGAAACCAGAGGAGCTCTCTCGACGCAGGACTCGGCTTGCTGAAGCGCG
CACGGCAAGAGGCGAGGGGCGGCGACTGGTGAGTACGCCAAAAATTTTGACTAGCGGAGGCTAGAAGGAG
AGAGATGGGTGCGAGAGCGTCAGTATTAAGCGGGGGAGAATTAGATCGCGATGGGAAAAAATTCGGTTAA
GGCCAGGGGGAAAGAAAAAATATAAATTAAAACATATAGTATGGGCAAGCAGGGAGCTAGAACGATTCGC
AGTTAATCCTGGCCTGTTAGAAACATCAGAAGGCTGTAGACAAATACTGGGACAGCTACAACCATCCCTT
CAGACAGGATCAGAAGAACTTAGATCATTATATAATACAGTAGCAACCCTCTATTGTGTGCATCAAAGGA
TAGAGATAAAAGACACCAAGGAAGCTTTAGACAAGATAGAGGAAGAGCAAAACAAAAGTAAGACCACCGC
ACAGCAAGCGGCCGCTGATCTTCAGACCTGGAGGAGGAGATATGAGGGACAATTGGAGAAGTGAATTATA
TAAATATAAAGTAGTAAAAATTGAACCATTAGGAGTAGCACCCACCAAGGCAAAGAGAAGAGTGGTGCAG
AGAGAAAAAAGAGCAGTGGGAATAGGAGCTTTGTTCCTTGGGTTCTTGGGAGCAGCAGGAAGCACTATGG
GCGCAGCGTCAATGACGCTGACGGTACAGGCCAGACAATTATTGTCTGGTATAGTGCAGCAGCAGAACAA
TTTGCTGAGGGCTATTGAGGCGCAACAGCATCTGTTGCAACTCACAGTCTGGGGCATCAAGCAGCTCCAG
GCAAGAATCCTGGCTGTGGAAAGATACCTAAAGGATCAACAGCTCCTGGGGATTTGGGGTTGCTCTGGAA
AACTCATTTGCACCACTGCTGTGCCTTGGAATGCTAGTTGGAGTAATAAATCTCTGGAACAGATTTGGAA
TCACACGACCTGGATGGAGTGGGACAGAGAAATTAACAATTACACAAGCTTAATACACTCCTTAATTGAA
GAATCGCAAAACCAGCAAGAAAAGAATGAACAAGAATTATTGGAATTAGATAAATGGGCAAGTTTGTGGA
ATTGGTTTAACATAACAAATTGGCTGTGGTATATAAAATTATTCATAATGATAGTAGGAGGCTTGGTAGG
TTTAAGAATAGTTTTTGCTGTACTTTCTATAGTGAATAGAGTTAGGCAGGGATATTCACCATTATCGTTT
CAGACCCACCTCCCAACCCCGAGGGGACCCGACAGGCCCGAAGGAATAGAAGAAGAAGGTGGAGAGAGAG
ACAGAGACAGATCCATTCGATTAGTGAACGGATCGGCACTGCGTGCGCCAATTCTGCAGACAAATGGCAG
TATTCATCCACAATTTTAAAAGAAAAGGGGGGATTGGGGGGTACAGTGCAGGGGAAAGAATAGTAGACAT
AATAGCAACAGACATACAAACTAAAGAATTACAAAAACAAATTACAAAAATTCAAAATTTTCGGGTTTAT
TACAGGGACAGCAGAGATCCAGTTTGGTTAATTAATCGATAAGCTTTGCAAAGATGGATAAAGTTTTAAA
CAGAGAGGAATCTTTGCAGCTAATGGACCTTCTAGGTCTTGAAAGGAGTGGGAATTGGCTCCGGTGCCCG
TCAGTGGGCAGAGCGCACATCGCCCACAGTCCCCGAGAAGTTGGGGGGAGGGGTCGGCAATTGAACCGGT
GCCTAGAGAAGGTGGCGCGGGGTAAACTGGGAAAGTGATGTCGTGTACTGGCTCCGCCTTTTTCCCGAGG
GTGGGGGAGAACCGTATATAAGTGCAGTAGTCGCCGTGAACGTTCTTTTTCGCAACGGGTTTGCCGCCAG
AACACAGGTAAGTGCCGTGTGTGGTTCCCGCGGGCCTGGCCTCTTTACGGGTTATGGCCCTTGCGTGCCT
TGAATTACTTCCACCTGGCTGCAGTACGTGATTCTTGATCCCGAGCTTCGGGTTGGAAGTGGGTGGGAGA
GTTCGAGGCCTTGCGCTTAAGGAGCCCCTTCGCCTCGTGCTTGAGTTGAGGCCTGGCCTGGGCGCTGGGG
CCGCCGCGTGCGAATCTGGTGGCACCTTCGCGCCTGTCTCGCTGCTTTCGATAAGTCTCTAGCCATTTAA
AATTTTTGATGACCTGCTGCGACGCTTTTTTTCTGGCAAGATAGTCTTGTAAATGCGGGCCAAGATCTGC
ACACTGGTATTTCGGTTTTTGGGGCCGCGGGCGGCGACGGGGCCCGTGCGTCCCAGCGCACATGTTCGGC
GAGGCGGGGCCTGCGAGCGCGGCCACCGAGAATCGGACGGGGGTAGTCTCAAGCTGGCCGGCCTGCTCTG
GTGCCTGGCCTCGCGCCGCCGTGTATCGCCCCGCCCTGGGCGGCAAGGCTGGCCCGGTCGGCACCAGTTG
CGTGAGCGGAAAGATGGCCGCTTCCCGGCCCTGCTGCAGGGAGCTCAAAATGGAGGACGCGGCGCTCGGG
AGAGCGGGCGGGTGAGTCACCCACACAAAGGAAAAGGGCCTTTCCGTCCTCAGCCGTCGCTTCATGTGAC
TCCACGGAGTACCGGGCGCCGTCCAGGCACCTCGATTAGTTCTCGAGCTTTTGGAGTACGTCGTCTTTAG
GTTGGGGGGAGGGGTTTTATGCGATGGAGTTTCCCCACACTGAGTGGGTGGAGACTGAAGTTAGGCCAGC
TTGGCACTTGATGTAATTCTCCTTGGAATTTGCCCTTTTTGAGTTTGGATCTTGGTTCATTCTCAAGCCT
CAGACAGTGGTTCAAAGTTTTTTTCTTCCATTTCAGGTGTCGTGAGGAATTAGCTTGGTACTAATACGAC
TCACTATAGGGAGACCCAAGCTGGCTAGGTAAGCTTGATATCGAATTCCTGCAGCCCGGGGGATCCCGCC
ACCATGAAAAAGCCTGAACTCACCGCGACGTCTGTCGAGAAGTTTCTGATCGAAAAGTTCGACAGCGTCT
CCGACCTGATGCAGCTCTCGGAGGGCGAAGAATCTCGTGCTTTCAGCTTCGATGTAGGAGGGCGTGGATA
TGTCCTGCGGGTAAATAGCTGCGCCGATGGTTTCTACAAAGATCGTTATGTTTATCGGCACTTTGCATCG
GCCGCGCTCCCGATTCCGGAAGTGCTTGACATTGGGGAATTCAGCGAGAGCCTGACCTATTGCATCTCCC
GCCGTGCACAGGGTGTCACGTTGCAAGACCTGCCTGAAACCGAACTGCCCGCTGTTCTGCAGCCGGTCGC
GGAGGCCATGGATGCGATCGCTGCGGCCGATCTTAGCCAGACGAGCGGGTTCGGCCCATTCGGACCGCAA
GGAATCGGTCAATACACTACATGGCGTGATTTCATATGCGCGATTGCTGATCCCCATGTGTATCACTGGC
AAACTGTGATGGACGACACCGTCAGTGCGTCCGTCGCGCAGGCTCTCGATGAGCTGATGCTTTGGGCCGA
GGACTGCCCCGAAGTCCGGCACCTCGTGCACGCGGATTTCGGCTCCAACAATGTCCTGACGGACAATGGC
CGCATAACAGCGGTCATTGACTGGAGCGAGGCGATGTTCGGGGATTCCCAATACGAGGTCGCCAACATCT
TCTTCTGGAGGCCGTGGTTGGCTTGTATGGAGCAGCAGACGCGCTACTTCGAGCGGAGGCATCCGGAGCT
TGCAGGATCGCCGCGGCTCCGGGCGTATATGCTCCGCATTGGTCTTGACCAACTCTATCAGAGCTTGGTT
GACGGCAATTTCGATGATGCAGCTTGGGCGCAGGGTCGATGCGACGCAATCGTCCGATCCGGAGCCGGGA
CTGTCGGGCGTACACAAATCGCCCGCAGAAGCGCGGCCGTCTGGACCGATGGCTGTGTAGAAGTACTCGC
CGATAGTGGAAACCGACGCCCCAGCACTCGTCCGAGGGCAAAGGAAGGATCCGGCGCAACAAACTTCTCT
CTGCTGAAACAAGCCGGAGATGTCGAAGAGAATCCTGGACCGATGCGTATCCCCGTAGATGCCAGCACGA
GCCGCCGCTTCACGCCGCCTTCCACCGCGCTGAGCCCAGGCAAGATGAGCGAGGCGTTGCCGCTGGGCGC
CCCGGACGCCGGCGCTGCCCTGGCCGGCAAGCTGAGGAGCGGCGACCGCAGCATGGTGGAGGTGCTGGCC
GACCACCCGGGCGAGCTGGTGCGCACCGACAGCCCCAACTTCCTCTGCTCCGTGCTGCCTACGCACTGGC
GCTGCAACAAGACCCTGCCCATCGCTTTCAAGGTGGTGGCCCTAGGGGATGTTCCAGATGGCACTCTGGT
CACTGTGATGGCTGGCTATGATGAAAACTACTCGGCTGAGCTGAGAAATGCTACCGCAGCCATGAAGAAC
CAGGTTGCAAGATTTAATGACCTCAGGTTTGTCGGTCGAAGTGGAAGAGGGAAAAGCTTCACTCTGACCA
TCACTGTCTTCACAAACCCACCGCAAGTCGCCACCTACCACAGAGCCATCAAAATCACAGTGGATGGGCC
CCGAGAACCTCGAAGACATCGGCAGAAACTAGATGATCAGACCAAGCCCGGGAGCTTGTCCTTTTCCGAG
CGGCTCAGTGAACTGGAGCAGCTGCGGCGCACAGCCATGAGGGTCAGCCCACACCACCCAGCCCCCACGC
CCAACCCTCGTGCCTCCCTGAACCACTCCACTGCCTTTAACCCTCAGCCTCAGAGTCAGATGCAGGATAC
AAGGCAGATCCAACCATCCCCACCGTGGTCCTACGATCAGTCCTACCAATACCTGGGATCCATTGCCTCT
CCTTCTGTGCACCCAGCAACGCCCATTTCACCTGGACGTGCCAGCGGCATGACAACCCTCTCTGCAGAAC
TTTCCAGTCGACTCTCAACGGCACCCGACCTGACAGCGTTCAGCGACCCGCGCCAGTTCCCCGCGCTGCC
CTCCATCTCCGACCCCCGCATGCACTATCCAGGCGCCTTCACCTACTCCCCGACGCCGGTCACCTCGGGC
ATCGGCATCGGCATGTCGGCCATGGGCTCGGCCACGCGCTACCACACCTACCTGCCGCCGCCCTACCCCG
GCTCGTCGCAAGCGCAGGGAGGCCCGTTCCAAGCCAGCTCGCCCTCCTACCACCTGTACTACGGCGCCTC
GGCCGGCTCCTACCAGTTCTCCATGGTGGGCGGCGAGCGCTCGCCGCCGCGCATCCTGCCGCCCTGCACC
AACGCCTCCACCGGCTCCGCGCTGCTCAACCCCAGCCTCCCG
Features (pLannotate 1.2.2; 33 found; start..end, strand, type, name):
    183..296     +  CDS            nef (fragment): NEF_HV1LA - Experimental evidence at protein level: Swiss-Prot protein existence level 1. Extracellular Nef protein targets CD4(+) T-lymphocytes for apoptosis by interacting with CXCR4 surface receptors. From Human immunodeficiency virus type 1 group M subtype B (isolate Lai) (HIV-1).
    294..327     +  protein_bind   loxP: Cre-mediated recombination occurs in the 8-bp core sequence (GCATACAT). Cre recombinase
    352..532     +  LTR            5' LTR (truncated): truncated 5' long terminal repeat (LTR) from HIV-1
    564..788     +  polyA_signal   bGH poly(A) signal: bovine growth hormone polyadenylation signal
    792..813     +  promoter       SV40 promoter (fragment): SV40 enhancer and early promoter
    834..1262    +  rep_origin     f1 ori (sequence partly withheld): f1 bacteriophage origin of replication; arrow indicates direction of (+) strand synthesis
   1276..1605    +  promoter       SV40 promoter: SV40 enhancer and early promoter
   1653..1700    +  promoter       EM7 promoter: synthetic bacterial promoter&nbsp
   1719..2093    +  CDS            BleoR: antibiotic-binding protein; Sh ble from Streptoalloteichus hindustanus; confers resistance to bleomycin, phleomycin, and Zeocin™
   2103..2228    +  CDS            ble (fragment): BLE_KLEPN - Experimental evidence at protein level: Swiss-Prot protein existence level 1. Binding protein with a strong affinity to the bleomycin family of antibiotics. Binds to CL990; an antimitotic-antibiotic compound. From Klebsiella pneumoniae.
   2223..2344    +  polyA_signal   SV40 poly(A) signal: SV40 polyadenylation signal
   2415..2437    -  protein_bind   lac operator (fragment): The lac repressor binds to the lac operator to inhibit transcription in E. coli. This inhibition can be relieved by adding lactose or isopropyl-β-D-thiogalactopyranoside (IPTG). lac repressor encoded by lacI
   2441..2471    -  promoter       lac promoter: promoter for the E. coli lac operon
   2486..2507    -  protein_bind   CAP binding site: CAP binding activates transcription in the presence of cAMP. E. coli catabolite activator protein
   2520..2612    -  CDS            lacI (fragment): lac repressor; lacI; The lac repressor binds to the lac operator to inhibit transcription in E. coli. This inhibition can be relieved by adding lactose or isopropyl-β-D-thiogalactopyranoside (IPTG).
   2795..3383    -  rep_origin     ori: high-copy-number ColE1/pMB1/pBR322/pUC origin of replication
   3554..4414    -  CDS            AmpR: β-lactamase; bla; confers resistance to ampicillin, carbenicillin, and related antibiotics
   4415..4519    -  promoter       AmpR promoter: bla
   4578..4630    -  misc_feature   bom (fragment): basis of mobility region from pBR322
   4785..5164    +  enhancer       CMV enhancer: human cytomegalovirus immediate early enhancer
   5165..5364    +  promoter       CMV promoter: human cytomegalovirus (CMV) immediate early promoter
   5382..5562    +  LTR            5' LTR (truncated): truncated 5' long terminal repeat (LTR) from HIV-1
   5609..5734    +  misc_feature   HIV-1 Ψ: packaging signal of human immunodeficiency virus type 1
   5718..6081    +  CDS            HIV-1 gag (fragment): gag protein from human immunodeficiency virus 1; gag
   6227..6460    +  misc_feature   RRE: The Rev response element (RRE) of HIV-1 allows for Rev-dependent mRNA export from the nucleus to the cytoplasm.
   6837..6937    +  CDS            Rev (fragment): human immunodeficiency virus 1 (HIV-1) Rev protein; rev; enhances nuclear export of unspliced and incompletely spliced viral mRNAs
   6987..7104    +  misc_feature   cPPT/CTS: central polypurine tract and central termination sequence of HIV-1
   7167..7233    +  CDS            small t antigen (fragment): SV40 (simian virus 40) small t antigen
   7240..8418    +  promoter       EF-1α promoter: strong constitutive promoter for human elongation factor EF-1α
   8435..8453    +  promoter       T7 promoter: promoter for bacteriophage T7 RNA polymerase
   8473..8509    -  misc_feature   MCS (fragment): pBluescript multiple cloning site
   8517..9539    +  CDS            hph: KHYB_ECOLX - Experimental evidence at protein level: Swiss-Prot protein existence level 1. The aminoglycoside phosphotransferases achieve inactivation of their antibiotic substrates by phosphorylation. Only phosphorylates hygromycin and closely related compounds such as demethyl analogs and destomycin. From Escherichia coli.
   9606..99      +  CDS            RUNX1 (across the origin): RUNX1_HUMAN - Also known as AML1, CBFA2. Experimental evidence at protein level: Swiss-Prot protein existence level 1. Isoform AML-1L interferes with the transactivation activity of RUNX1. From Homo sapiens (Human).
