[The description below was written by a language model from this plasmid's Addgene catalogue record and pLannotate feature annotations shown in this document.]
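Description:
EF1A_Hygro_P2A_RUNX1_N109Y_Barcode is a lentiviral transfer plasmid for stable overexpression of a mutant human RUNX1 (AML1) transcription factor in mammalian cells. It was made by Gibson cloning into the EF1a_mCherry_P2A_Hygro_Barcode backbone, and the sequenced plasmid is 10,865 nt. In bacteria it is maintained by a high-copy ColE1/pUC-type origin with ampicillin resistance. The backbone also contains an f1 origin and an SV40/EM7-driven bleomycin/Zeocin resistance cassette located outside the packaged viral region.

The viral genome is transcribed from a CMV enhancer/promoter fused to a truncated HIV-1 5' LTR. It carries the Ψ packaging signal with a partial gag sequence, the Rev response element for nuclear export of the genomic RNA, and a cPPT/CTS. A loxP site lies next to the downstream truncated LTR, which is followed by a bGH polyadenylation signal. Within this frame, the human EF-1α promoter drives a single open reading frame. The hygromycin phosphotransferase gene (hph) comes first, followed by the RUNX1 coding sequence of about 1.36 kb carrying the N109Y substitution. According to the construct name the two are joined by a P2A self-cleaving peptide, which the feature table does not annotate separately. This arrangement makes hygromycin-selected cells co-express the variant protein. The name also indicates a barcode, presumably for identifying the variant in mixed populations, but the barcode is not annotated and its position is not stated in the record.

The stated purpose is overexpression of the RUNX1 N109Y mutant. The associated work concerns phenotyping of coding variants in RUNX1, so this plasmid appears to be one member of a variant series.
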