Addgene plasmid #170961: EF1A_Hygro_P2A_RUNX1_N109Y_Barcode
Purpose: Overexpression of RUNX1 N109Y mutant protein.
Depositing lab: Prashant Mali. Depositing organization: University of California, San Diego (UCSD). Publication: Interface-guided phenotyping of coding variants in the transcription factor RUNX1. Ozturk K, Panwala R, Sheen J, Ford K, Jayne N, Portell A, Zhang DE, Hutter S, Haferlach T, Ideker T, Mali P, Carter H. Cell Rep. 2024 Jul 4;43(7):114436. doi: 10.1016/j.celrep.2024.114436. PubMed 38968069.
Backbone
  Vector backbone: EF1a_mCherry_P2A_Hygro_Barcode
  Backbone manufacturer: Prashant Mali (Addgene #120426)
  Backbone size w/o insert (bp): 9508
  Vector type: Mammalian Expression, Lentiviral
  Selectable markers: Hygromycin
Growth in bacteria
  Bacterial resistance: Ampicillin, 100 μg/mL
  Growth temperature: 37°C
  Growth strain: NEB Stable
  Copy number: High Copy
Gene/Insert
  Gene/Insert name: RUNX1 (alt name: AML1)
  Species: H. sapiens (human)
  Insert size (bp): 1359
  Mutation: N109Y
  Entrez Gene: RUNX1 (a.k.a. AML1, AML1-EVI-1, AMLCR1, CBF2alpha, CBFA2, EVI-1, PEBP2aB, PEBP2alpha)
  Promoter: Ef1A
  Cloning method: Gibson Cloning
  Sequencing primers: 5′ CTGTGTAGAAGTACTCGCCGATAGTG; 3′ TCTTGTCTTCGTTGGGAGTG
Terms and licenses: Academic/Nonprofit Terms; Industry Terms: Not Available to Industry
Depositor comments: Please visit https://doi.org/10.1101/2023.08.03.551876 for bioRxiv preprint.
How to cite: EF1A_Hygro_P2A_RUNX1_N109Y_Barcode was a gift from Prashant Mali (Addgene plasmid # 170961 ; http://n2t.net/addgene:170961 ; RRID:Addgene_170961)
